>Addgene plasmid #136347 | pLENTI_TetOn_Hu_MAD2(WT) | addgene full sequence | sequence record 270693 | Addgene NGS Result
GAGATACCTACAGCGTGAGCTATGAGAAAGCGCCACGCTTCCCGAAGGGAGAAAGGCGGACAGGTATCCG
GTAAGCGGCAGGGTCGGAACAGGAGAGCGCACGAGGGAGCTTCCAGGGGGAAACGCCTGGTATCTTTATA
GTCCTGTCGGGTTTCGCCACCTCTGACTTGAGCGTCGATTTTTGTGATGCTCGTCAGGGGGGCGGAGCCT
ATGGAAAAACGCCAGCAACGCGGCCTTTTTACGGTTCCTGGCCTTTTGCTGGCCTTTTGCTCACATGTTC
TTTCCTGCGTTATCCCCTGATTCTGTGGATAACCGTATTACCGCCTTTGAGTGAGCTGATACCGCTCGCC
GCAGCCGAACGACCGAGCGCAGCGAGTCAGTGAGCGAGGAAGCGGAAGAGCGCCCAATACGCAAACCGCC
TCTCCCCGCGCGTTGGCCGATTCATTAATGCAGCTGGCACGACAGGTTTCCCGACTGGAAAGCGGGCAGT
GAGCGCAACGCAATTAATGTGAGTTAGCTCACTCATTAGGCACCCCAGGCTTTACACTTTATGCTTCCGG
CTCGTATGTTGTGTGGAATTGTGAGCGGATAACAATTTCACACAGGAAACAGCTATGACCATGATTACGC
CAAGCGCGCAATTAACCCTCACTAAAGGGAACAAAAGCTGGAGCTGCAAGCTTAATGTAGTCTTATGCAA
TACTCTTGTAGTCTTGCAACATGGTAACGATGAGTTAGCAACATGCCTTACAAGGAGAGAAAAAGCACCG
TGCATGCCGATTGGTGGAAGTAAGGTGGTACGATCGTGCCTTATTAGGAAGGCAACAGACGGGTCTGACA
TGGATTGGACGAACCACTGAATTGCCGCATTGCAGAGATATTGTATTTAAGTGCCTAGCTCGATACATAA
ACGGGTCTCTCTGGTTAGACCAGATCTGAGCCTGGGAGCTCTCTGGCTAACTAGGGAACCCACTGCTTAA
GCCTCAATAAAGCTTGCCTTGAGTGCTTCAAGTAGTGTGTGCCCGTCTGTTGTGTGACTCTGGTAACTAG
AGATCCCTCAGACCCTTTTAGTCAGTGTGGAAAATCTCTAGCAGTGGCGCCCGAACAGGGACTTGAAAGC
GAAAGGGAAACCAGAGGAGCTCTCTCGACGCAGGACTCGGCTTGCTGAAGCGCGCACGGCAAGAGGCGAG
GGGCGGCGACTGGTGAGTACGCCAAAAATTTTGACTAGCGGAGGCTAGAAGGAGAGAGATGGGTGCGAGA
GCGTCAGTATTAAGCGGGGGAGAATTAGATCGCGATGGGAAAAAATTCGGTTAAGGCCAGGGGGAAAGAA
AAAATATAAATTAAAACATATAGTATGGGCAAGCAGGGAGCTAGAACGATTCGCAGTTAATCCTGGCCTG
TTAGAAACATCAGAAGGCTGTAGACAAATACTGGGACAGCTACAACCATCCCTTCAGACAGGATCAGAAG
AACTTAGATCATTATATAATACAGTAGCAACCCTCTATTGTGTGCATCAAAGGATAGAGATAAAAGACAC
CAAGGAAGCTTTAGACAAGATAGAGGAAGAGCAAAACAAAAGTAAGACCACCGCACAGCAAGCGGCCGCT
GATCTTCAGACCTGGAGGAGGAGATATGAGGGACAATTGGAGAAGTGAATTATATAAATATAAAGTAGTA
AAAATTGAACCATTAGGAGTAGCACCCACCAAGGCAAAGAGAAGAGTGGTGCAGAGAGAAAAAAGAGCAG
TGGGAATAGGAGCTTTGTTCCTTGGGTTCTTGGGAGCAGCAGGAAGCACTATGGGCGCAGCGTCAATGAC
GCTGACGGTACAGGCCAGACAATTATTGTCTGGTATAGTGCAGCAGCAGAACAATTTGCTGAGGGCTATT
GAGGCGCAACAGCATCTGTTGCAACTCACAGTCTGGGGCATCAAGCAGCTCCAGGCAAGAATCCTGGCTG
TGGAAAGATACCTAAAGGATCAACAGCTCCTGGGGATTTGGGGTTGCTCTGGAAAACTCATTTGCACCAC
TGCTGTGCCTTGGAATGCTAGTTGGAGTAATAAATCTCTGGAACAGATTTGGAATCACACGACCTGGATG
GAGTGGGACAGAGAAATTAACAATTACACAAGCTTAATACACTCCTTAATTGAAGAATCGCAAAACCAGC
AAGAAAAGAATGAACAAGAATTATTGGAATTAGATAAATGGGCAAGTTTGTGGAATTGGTTTAACATAAC
AAATTGGCTGTGGTATATAAAATTATTCATAATGATAGTAGGAGGCTTGGTAGGTTTAAGAATAGTTTTT
GCTGTACTTTCTATAGTGAATAGAGTTAGGCAGGGATATTCACCATTATCGTTTCAGACCCACCTCCCAA
CCCCGAGGGGACCCGACAGGCCCGAAGGAATAGAAGAAGAAGGTGGAGAGAGAGACAGAGACAGATCCAT
TCGATTAGTGAACGGATCTCGACGGTATCGGTTAACTTTTAAAAGAAAAGGGGGGATTGGGGGGTACAGT
GCAGGGGAAAGAATAGTAGACATAATAGCAACAGACATACAAACTAAAGAATTACAAAAACAAATTACAA
AAATTCAAAATTTTATCGATCACGAGACTAGCCTCGAGTTTACTCCCTATCAGTGATAGAGAACGTATGT
CGAGTTTACTCCCTATCAGTGATAGAGAACGATGTCGAGTTTACTCCCTATCAGTGATAGAGAACGTATG
TCGAGTTTACTCCCTATCAGTGATAGAGAACGTATGTCGAGTTTACTCCCTATCAGTGATAGAGAACGTA
TGTCGAGTTTATCCCTATCAGTGATAGAGAACGTATGTCGAGTTTACTCCCTATCAGTGATAGAGAACGT
ATGTCGAGGTAGGCGTGTACGGTGGGAGGCCTATATAAGCAGAGCTCGTTTAGTGAACCGTCAGATCGCC
TGGAGAATTCGAGCTCGGTACCCGGGGATCCACCGGTTCGTCGACTAGTCCAGTGTGGTGGAATTCTGCA
GATATCAACAAGTTTGTACAAAAAAGCAGGCTCCGCGGCCGCCCCCTTCACCATGGCGCTGCAGCTCTCC
CGGGAGCAGGGAATCACCCTGCGCGGGAGCGCCGAAATCGTGGCCGAGTTCTTCTCATTCGGCATCAACA
GCATTTTATATCAGCGTGGCATATATCCATCTGAAACCTTTACTCGAGTGCAGAAATACGGACTCACCTT
GCTTGTAACTACTGATCTTGAGCTCATAAAATACCTAAATAATGTGGTGGAACAACTGAAAGATTGGTTA
TACAAGTGTTCAGTTCAGAAACTGGTTGTAGTTATCTCAAATATTGAAAGTGGTGAGGTCCTGGAAAGAT
GGCAGTTTGATATTGAGTGTGACAAGACTGCAAAAGATGACAGTGCACCCAGAGAAAAGTCTCAGAAAGC
TATCCAGGATGAAATCCGTTCAGTGATCAGACAGATCACAGCTACGGTGACATTTCTGCCACTGTTGGAA
GTTTCTTGTTCATTTGATCTGCTGATTTATACAGACAAAGATTTGGTTGTACCTGAAAAATGGGAAGAGT
CGGGACCACAGTTTATTACCAATTCTGAGGAAGTCCGCCTTCGTTCATTTACTACTACAATCCACAAAGT
AAATAGCATGGTGGCCTACAAAATTCCTGTCAATGACAAGGGTGGGCGCGCCGACCCAGCTTTCTTGTAC
AAAGTGGTTGATATCCAGCACAGTGGCGGCCGCTCGACAATCAACCTCTGGATTACAAAATTTGTGAAAG
ATTGACTGGTATTCTTAACTATGTTGCTCCTTTTACGCTATGTGGATACGCTGCTTTAATGCCTTTGTAT
CATGCTATTGCTTCCCGTATGGCTTTCATTTTCTCCTCCTTGTATAAATCCTGGTTGCTGTCTCTTTATG
AGGAGTTGTGGCCCGTTGTCAGGCAACGTGGCGTGGTGTGCACTGTGTTTGCTGACGCAACCCCCACTGG
TTGGGGCATTGCCACCACCTGTCAGCTCCTTTCCGGGACTTTCGCTTTCCCCCTCCCTATTGCCACGGCG
GAACTCATCGCCGCCTGCCTTGCCCGCTGCTGGACAGGGGCTCGGCTGTTGGGCACTGACAATTCCGTGG
TGTTGTCGGGGAAGCTGACGTCCTTTCCATGGCTGCTCGCCTGTGTTGCCACCTGGATTCTGCGCGGGAC
GTCCTTCTGCTACGTCCCTTCGGCCCTCAATCCAGCGGACCTTCCTTCCCGCGGCCTGCTGCCGGCTCTG
CGGCCTCTTCCGCGTCTTCGCCTTCGCCCTCAGACGAGTCGGATCTCCCTTTGGGCCGCCTCCCCGCCTG
GAATTCTGCAGATATCCGGACTAGTGATCTCTCGAGGTTAACGAATTCTACCGGGTAGGGGAGGCGCTTT
TCCCAAGGCAGTCTGGAGCATGCGCTTTAGCAGCCCCGCTGGGCACTTGGCGCTACACAAGTGGCCTCTG
GCCTCGCACACATTCCACATCCACCGGTAGGCGCCAACCGGCTCCGTTCTTTGGTGGCCCCTTCGCGCCA
CCTTCTACTCCTCCCCTAGTCAGGAAGTTCCCCCCCGCCCCGCAGCTCGCGTCGTGCAGGACGTGACAAA
TGGAAGTAGCACGTCTCACTAGTCTCGTGCAGATGGACAGCACCGCTGAGCAATGGAAGCGGGTAGGCCT
TTGGGGCAGCGGCCAATAGCAGCTTTGCTCCTTCGCTTTCTGGGCTCAGAGGCTGGGAAGGGGTGGGTCC
GGGGGCGGGCTCAGGGGCGGGCTCAGGGGCGGGGCGGGCGCCCGAAGGTCCTCCGGAGGCCCGGCATTCT
GCACGCTTCAAAAGCGCACGTCTGCCGCGCTGTTCTCCTCTTCCTCATCTCCGGGCCTTTCGACCTGCAT
CCCGCCACCATGAAAAAGCCTGAACTCACCGCGACGTCTGTCGAGAAGTTTCTGATCGAAAAGTTCGACA
GCGTCTCCGACCTGATGCAGCTCTCGGAGGGCGAAGAATCTCGTGCTTTCAGCTTCGATGTAGGAGGGCG
TGGATATGTCCTGCGGGTAAATAGCTGCGCCGATGGTTTCTACAAAGATCGTTATGTTTATCGGCACTTT
GCATCGGCCGCGCTCCCGATTCCGGAAGTGCTTGACATTGGGGAATTCAGCGAGAGCCTGACCTATTGCA
TCTCCCGCCGTGCACAGGGTGTCACGTTGCAAGACCTGCCTGAAACCGAACTGCCCGCTGTTCTGCAGCC
GGTCGCGGAGGCCATGGATGCGATCGCTGCGGCCGATCTTAGCCAGACGAGCGGGTTCGGCCCATTCGGA
CCGCAAGGAATCGGTCAATACACTACATGGCGTGATTTCATATGCGCGATTGCTGATCCCCATGTGTATC
ACTGGCAAACTGTGATGGACGACACCGTCAGTGCGTCCGTCGCGCAGGCTCTCGATGAGCTGATGCTTTG
GGCCGAGGACTGCCCCGAAGTCCGGCACCTCGTGCACGCGGATTTCGGCTCCAACAATGTCCTGACGGAC
AATGGCCGCATAACAGCGGTCATTGACTGGAGCGAGGCGATGTTCGGGGATTCCCAATACGAGGTCGCCA
ACATCTTCTTCTGGAGGCCGTGGTTGGCTTGTATGGAGCAGCAGACGCGCTACTTCGAGCGGAGGCATCC
GGAGCTTGCAGGATCGCCGCGGCTCCGGGCGTATATGCTCCGCATTGGTCTTGACCAACTCTATCAGAGC
TTGGTTGACGGCAATTTCGATGATGCAGCTTGGGCGCAGGGTCGATGCGACGCAATCGTCCGATCCGGAG
CCGGGACTGTCGGGCGTACACAAATCGCCCGCAGAAGCGCGGCCGTCTGGACCGATGGCTGTGTAGAAGT
ACTCGCCGATAGTGGAAACCGACGCCCCAGCACTCGTCCGAGGGCAAAGGAATAGAGTAGATGCCGACCG
AACAAGAGCTGATTTCGAGAACGCCTCAGCCAGCAACTCGCGCGAGCCTAGCAAGGCAAATGCGAGAGAA
CGGCCTTACGCTTGGTGGCACAGTTCTCGTCCACAGTTCGCTAAGCTCGCTCGGCTGGGTCGCGGGAGGG
CCGGTCGCAGTGATTCAGGCCCTTCTGGATTGTGTTGGTCCCCAGGGCACGATTGTCATGCCCACGCACT
CGGGTGATCTGACTGATCCCGCAGATTGGAGATCGCCGCCCGTGCCTGCCGATTGGGTGCAGATCCGTCG
AGGGCCCGGTACCTTTAAGACCAATGACTTACAAGGCAGCTGTAGATCTTAGCCACTTTTTAAAAGAAAA
GGGGGGACTGGAAGGGCTAGCTCACTCCCAACGAAGACAAGATCTGCTTTTTGCTTGTACTGGGTCTCTC
TGGTTAGACCAGATCTGAGCCTGGGAGCTCTCTGGCTAACTAGGGAACCCACTGCTTAAGCCTCAATAAA
GCTTGCCTTGAGTGCTTCAAGTAGTGTGTGCCCGTCTGTTGTGTGACTCTGGTAACTAGAGATCCCTCAG
ACCCTTTTAGTCAGTGTGGAAAATCTCTAGCAGTAGTAGTTCATGTCATCTTATTATTCAGTATTTATAA
CTTGCAAAGAAATGAATATCAGAGAGTGAGAGGAACTTGTTTATTGCAGCTTATAATGGTTACAAATAAA
GCAATAGCATCACAAATTTCACAAATAAAGCATTTTTTTCACTGCATTCTAGTTGTGGTTTGTCCAAACT
CATCAATGTATCTTATCATGTCTGGCTCTAGCTATCCCGCCCCTAACTCCGCCCATCCCGCCCCTAACTC
CGCCCAGTTCCGCCCATTCTCCGCCCCATGGCTGACTAATTTTTTTTATTTATGCAGAGGCCGAGGCCGC
CTCGGCCTCTGAGCTATTCCAGAAGTAGTGAGGAGGCTTTTTTGGAGGCCTAGGGACGTACCCAATTCGC
CCTATAGTGAGTCGTATTACGCGCGCTCACTGGCCGTCGTTTTACAACGTCGTGACTGGGAAAACCCTGG
CGTTACCCAACTTAATCGCCTTGCAGCACATCCCCCTTTCGCCAGCTGGCGTAATAGCGAAGAGGCCCGC
ACCGATCGCCCTTCCCAACAGTTGCGCAGCCTGAATGGCGAATGGG
[124 nt withheld, positions 7117-7240]
C
[91 nt withheld, positions 7242-7332]
A
[49 nt withheld, positions 7334-7382]
CCTTTGACGTTGGAGTCCACGTTCTTT
[37 nt withheld, positions 7410-7446]
ACCCTATCTCGGTCTATTCTTTTGATTTATAAGGGATTTTGCCGATTTCGGCCTATTGGTTAAAAAATGA
GCTGATTTAACAAAAATTTAACGCGAATTTTAACAAAATATTAACGCTTACAATTTAGGTGGCACTTTTC
GGGGAAATGTGCGCGGAACCCCTATTTGTTTATTTTTCTAAATACATTCAAATATGTATCCGCTCATGAG
ACAATAACCCTGATAAATGCTTCAATAATATTGAAAAAGGAAGAGTATGAGTATTCAACATTTCCGTGTC
GCCCTTATTCCCTTTTTTGCGGCATTTTGCCTTCCTGTTTTTGCTCACCCAGAAACGCTGGTGAAAGTAA
AAGATGCTGAAGATCAGTTGGGTGCACGAGTGGGTTACATCGAACTGGATCTCAACAGCGGTAAGATCCT
TGAGAGTTTTCGCCCCGAAGAACGTTTTCCAATGATGAGCACTTTTAAAGTTCTGCTATGTGGCGCGGTA
TTATCCCGTATTGACGCCGGGCAAGAGCAACTCGGTCGCCGCATACACTATTCTCAGAATGACTTGGTTG
AGTACTCACCAGTCACAGAAAAGCATCTTACGGATGGCATGACAGTAAGAGAATTATGCAGTGCTGCCAT
AACCATGAGTGATAACACTGCGGCCAACTTACTTCTGACAACGATCGGAGGACCGAAGGAGCTAACCGCT
TTTTTGCACAACATGGGGGATCATGTAACTCGCCTTGATCGTTGGGAACCGGAGCTGAATGAAGCCATAC
CAAACGACGAGCGTGACACCACGATGCCTGTAGCAATGGCAACAACGTTGCGCAAACTATTAACTGGCGA
ACTACTTACTCTAGCTTCCCGGCAACAATTAATAGACTGGATGGAGGCGGATAAAGTTGCAGGACCACTT
CTGCGCTCGGCCCTTCCGGCTGGCTGGTTTATTGCTGATAAATCTGGAGCCGGTGAGCGTGGGTCTCGCG
GTATCATTGCAGCACTGGGGCCAGATGGTAAGCCCTCCCGTATCGTAGTTATCTACACGACGGGGAGTCA
GGCAACTATGGATGAACGAAATAGACAGATCGCTGAGATAGGTGCCTCACTGATTAAGCATTGGTAACTG
TCAGACCAAGTTTACTCATATATACTTTAGATTGATTTAAAACTTCATTTTTAATTTAAAAGGATCTAGG
TGAAGATCCTTTTTGATAATCTCATGACCAAAATCCCTTAACGTGAGTTTTCGTTCCACTGAGCGTCAGA
CCCCGTAGAAAAGATCAAAGGATCTTCTTGAGATCCTTTTTTTCTGCGCGTAATCTGCTGCTTGCAAACA
AAAAAACCACCGCTACCAGCGGTGGTTTGTTTGCCGGATCAAGAGCTACCAACTCTTTTTCCGAAGGTAA
CTGGCTTCAGCAGAGCGCAGATACCAAATACTGTTCTTCTAGTGTAGCCGTAGTTAGGCCACCACTTCAA
GAACTCTGTAGCACCGCCTACATACCTCGCTCTGCTAATCCTGTTACCAGTGGCTGCTGCCAGTGGCGAT
AAGTCGTGTCTTACCGGGTTGGACTCAAGACGATAGTTACCGGATAAGGCGCAGCGGTCGGGCTGAACGG
GGGGTTCGTGCACACAGCCCAGCTTGGAGCGAACGACCTACACCGAACT
Features (pLannotate 1.2.2; 31 found; start..end, strand, type, name):
    400..492     +  CDS            lacI (fragment): lac repressor; lacI; The lac repressor binds to the lac operator to inhibit transcription in E. coli. This inhibition can be relieved by adding lactose or isopropyl-β-D-thiogalactopyranoside (IPTG).
    505..526     +  protein_bind   CAP binding site: CAP binding activates transcription in the presence of cAMP. E. coli catabolite activator protein
    541..571     +  promoter       lac promoter: promoter for the E. coli lac operon
    579..595     +  protein_bind   lac operator: The lac repressor binds to the lac operator to inhibit transcription in E. coli. This inhibition can be relieved by adding lactose or isopropyl-β-D-thiogalactopyranoside (IPTG). lac repressor encoded by lacI
    640..658     +  promoter       T3 promoter: promoter for bacteriophage T3 RNA polymerase
    686..912     +  promoter       RSV promoter: Rous sarcoma virus enhancer/promoter
    913..1093    +  LTR            5' LTR (truncated): truncated 5' long terminal repeat (LTR) from HIV-1
   1140..1265    +  misc_feature   HIV-1 Ψ: packaging signal of human immunodeficiency virus type 1
   1249..1612    +  CDS            HIV-1 gag (fragment): gag protein from human immunodeficiency virus 1; gag
   1758..1991    +  misc_feature   RRE: The Rev response element (RRE) of HIV-1 allows for Rev-dependent mRNA export from the nucleus to the cytoplasm.
   2368..2468    +  CDS            Rev (fragment): human immunodeficiency virus 1 (HIV-1) Rev protein; rev; enhances nuclear export of unspliced and incompletely spliced viral mRNAs
   2487..2604    +  misc_feature   cPPT/CTS: central polypurine tract and central termination sequence of HIV-1
   2626..2940    +  promoter       tight TRE promoter: Tet-responsive promoter PTight, consisting of seven tet operator sequences followed by the minimal CMV promoter
   2945..2971    +  misc_feature   MCS (fragment): pUC18/19 multiple cloning site
   3018..3042    +  protein_bind   attB1: mutant version of attB; recombination site for the Gateway® BP reaction BP Clonase™
   3063..3677    +  CDS            MAD2L1: MD2L1_HUMAN - Also known as MAD2. Experimental evidence at protein level: Swiss-Prot protein existence level 1. Component of the spindle-assembly checkpoint that prevents the onset of anaphase until all chromosomes are properly aligned at the metaphase plate (PubMed:29162720, PubMed:15024386). In the closed conformation (C-MAD2) forms a heterotetrameric complex with MAD1L1 at unattached kinetochores during prometaphase, the complex recruits open conformation molecules of MAD2L1 (O-MAD2) and then promotes the conversion of O-MAD2 to C-MAD2 (PubMed:29162720). Required for the execution of the mi
   3694..3718    -  protein_bind   attB2: mutant version of attB; recombination site for the Gateway® BP reaction BP Clonase™
   3749..4337    +  misc_feature   WPRE: woodchuck hepatitis virus posttranscriptional regulatory element
   4393..4892    +  promoter       PGK promoter: mouse phosphoglycerate kinase 1 promoter
   4910..5935    +  CDS            HygR: aminoglycoside phosphotransferase from E. coli; aph(4)-Ia; confers resistance to hygromycin
   5953..6231    +  CDS            yokD (fragment): YOKD_BACSU - Experimental evidence at protein level: Swiss-Prot protein existence level 1. May contribute to antibiotic resistance. From Bacillus subtilis (strain 168).
   6239..6376    +  CDS            nef (fragment): NEF_HV1LA - Experimental evidence at protein level: Swiss-Prot protein existence level 1. Extracellular Nef protein targets CD4(+) T-lymphocytes for apoptosis by interacting with CXCR4 surface receptors. From Human immunodeficiency virus type 1 group M subtype B (isolate Lai) (HIV-1).
   6362..6542    +  LTR            5' LTR (truncated): truncated 5' long terminal repeat (LTR) from HIV-1
   6614..6735    +  polyA_signal   SV40 poly(A) signal: SV40 polyadenylation signal
   6775..6910    +  rep_origin     SV40 ori: SV40 origin of replication
   6931..6949    -  promoter       T7 promoter: promoter for bacteriophage T7 RNA polymerase
   6957..7112    +  CDS            lacZα (fragment): LacZα fragment of β-galactosidase; lacZ fragment
   7117..7545    +  rep_origin     f1 ori (sequence partly withheld): f1 bacteriophage origin of replication; arrow indicates direction of (+) strand synthesis
   7598..7702    +  promoter       AmpR promoter: bla
   7703..8563    +  CDS            AmpR: β-lactamase; bla; confers resistance to ampicillin, carbenicillin, and related antibiotics
   8734..217     +  rep_origin     ori (across the origin): high-copy-number ColE1/pMB1/pBR322/pUC origin of replication
