[The description below was written by a language model from this plasmid's Addgene catalogue record and pLannotate feature annotations shown in this document.]
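Description:
pLENTI_TetOn_Hu_MAD2(WT) is a 9.1 kb lentiviral transfer plasmid for doxycycline-inducible (Tet-On) expression of wild-type human MAD2 (MAD2L1) in mammalian cells. It is built on the pLenti-CMVtight-Hygro-DEST Gateway destination backbone. In E. coli it is maintained through a high-copy ColE1/pUC-type origin and selected with ampicillin via the β-lactamase gene. An f1 origin, an SV40 origin and poly(A) signal, and remnants of lac/lacZα and T3/T7 promoter sequences are also carried over from the parental vector.

The viral portion has a third-generation layout. An RSV promoter drives a truncated HIV-1 5' LTR, followed by the Ψ packaging signal with a gag fragment, the Rev response element for Rev-dependent export of the genomic RNA, and the cPPT/CTS. A second truncated LTR closes the proviral region. Between the LTRs, the tight TRE promoter (seven tet operators upstream of a minimal CMV promoter) controls the MAD2L1 coding sequence. This sequence is flanked by attB1 and attB2 sites left by the Gateway recombination used for cloning, and no epitope tag or reporter is annotated on it. A WPRE downstream enhances transcript stability and expression. A separate mouse PGK promoter drives the hygromycin resistance gene, which allows selection of transduced cells.

No tetracycline transactivator is annotated on this plasmid, so induction requires rtTA supplied from another source, such as a second vector or a transactivator-expressing cell line. MAD2 is a spindle-assembly checkpoint component that delays anaphase until chromosomes are properly aligned. The construct therefore provides controlled, inducible expression of human MAD2 in stably transduced cells.
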