Addgene plasmid #136347: pLENTI_TetOn_Hu_MAD2(WT)
Purpose: Lentiviral inducible expression (TetOn) of human MAD2
Depositing lab: Guillermo de Cárcer. Depositing organization: Instituto de Investigaciones Biomedicas Alberto Sols.
Backbone
  Vector backbone: pLenti-CMVtight-Hygro-DEST
  Vector type: Mammalian Expression, Lentiviral
  Selectable markers: Hygromycin
Growth in bacteria
  Bacterial resistance: Ampicillin, 100 μg/mL
  Growth temperature: 37°C
  Growth strain: NEB Stable
  Copy number: Unknown
Gene/Insert
  Gene/Insert name: MAD2L1
  Species: H. sapiens (human)
  Entrez Gene: MAD2L1 (a.k.a. HSMAD2, MAD2)
  Cloning method: Gateway Cloning
Terms and licenses: Academic/Nonprofit Terms; Industry Terms: Not Available to Industry
How to cite: pLENTI_TetOn_Hu_MAD2(WT) was a gift from Guillermo de Cárcer (Addgene plasmid # 136347 ; http://n2t.net/addgene:136347 ; RRID:Addgene_136347)
